>Addgene plasmid #118687 | pER8 cHA-AIP2 | addgene full sequence | sequence record 229846 | Addgene NGS Result
GTTTACCCGCCAATATATCCTGTCAAACACTGATAGTTTAAACTGAAGGCGGGAAACGACAATCTGATCC
AAGCTCAAGCTAAGCTTGCATGCCTGCAGGATATCGTGGATCCAAGCTTGCCACGTGCCGCCACGTGCCG
CCACGTGCCGCCACGTGCCTCTAGAGGATCCATCTCCACTGACGTAAGGGATGACGCACAATCCCACTAT
CCTTCGCAAGACCCTTCCTCTATATAAGGAAGTTCATTTCATTTGGAGAGGACACGCTGGGATCCCCAAT
TCCGGGCGGAATGAAAGCGTTAACGGCCAGGCAACAAGAGGTGTTTGATCTCATCCGTGATCACATCAGC
CAGACAGGTATGCCGCCGACGCGTGCGGAAATCGCGCAGCGTTTGGGGTTCCGTTCCCCAAACGCGGCTG
AAGAACATCTGAAGGCGCTGGCACGCAAAGGCGTTATTGAAATTGTTTCCGGCGCATCACGCGGGATTCG
TCTGTTGCAGGAAGAGGAAGAAGGGTTGCCGCTGGTAGGTCGTGTGGCTGCCGGTGAACCGTCGAGCGCC
CCCCCGACCGATGTCAGCCTGGGGGACGAGCTCCACTTAGACGGCGAGGACGTGGCGATGGCGCATGCCG
ACGCGCTAGACGATTTCGATCTGGACATGTTGGGGGACGGGGATTCCCCGGGTCCGGGATTTACCCCCCA
CGACTCCGCCCCCTACGGCGCTCTGGATATGGCCGACTTCGAGTTTGAGCAGATGTTTACCGATGCCCTT
GGAATTGACGAGTACGGTGGGGATCCGTCTGCTGGAGACATGAGAGCTGCCAACCTTTGGCCAAGCCCGC
TCATGATCAAACGCTCTAAGAAGAACAGCCTGGCCTTGTCCCTGACGGCCGACCAGATGGTCAGTGCCTT
GTTGGATGCTGAGCCCCCCATACTCTATTCCGAGTATGATCCTACCAGACCCTTCAGTGAAGCTTCGATG
ATGGGCTTACTGACCAACCTGGCAGACAGGGAGCTGGTTCACATGATCAACTGGGCGAAGAGGGTGCCAG
GCTTTGTGGATTTGACCCTCCATGATCAGGTCCACCTTCTAGAATGTGCCTGGCTAGAGATCCTGATGAT
TGGTCTCGTCTGGCGCTCCATGGAGCACCCAGGGAAGCTACTGTTTGCTCCTAACTTGCTCTTGGACAGG
AACCAGGGAAAATGTGTAGAGGGCATGGTGGAGATCTTCGACATGCTGCTGGCTACATCATCTCGGTTCC
GCATGATGAATCTGCAGGGAGAGGAGTTTGTGTGCCTCAAATCTATTATTTTGCTTAATTCTGGAGTGTA
CACATTTCTGTCCAGCACCCTGAAGTCTCTGGAAGAGAAGGACCATATCCACCGAGTCCTGGACAAGATC
ACAGACACTTTGATCCACCTGATGGCCAAGGCAGGCCTGACCCTGCAGCAGCAGCACCAGCGGCTGGCCC
AGCTCCTCCTCATCCTCTCCCACATCAGGCACATGAGTAACAAAGGCATGGAGCATCTGTACAGCATGAA
GTGCAAGAACGTGGTGCCCCTCTATGACCTGCTGCTGGAGATGCTGGACGCCCACCGCCTACATGCGCCC
ACTAGCCGTGGAGGGGCATCCGTGGAGGAGACGGACCAAAGCCACTTGGCCACTGCGGGCTCTACTTCAT
CGCATTCCTTGCAAAAGTATTACATCACGGGGGAGGCAGAGGGTTTCCCTGCCACAGTCTGAGAGCTCCC
TGGCGGAATTCCCAGAGATGTTAGCTGAAATCATCACTAATCAGATACCAAAATATTCAAATGGAAATAT
CAAAAAGCTTCTGTTTCATCAAAAATGACTCGACCTAACTGAGTAAGCTAGCTTGTTCGAGTATTATGGC
ATTGGGAAAACTGTTTTTCTTGTACCATTTGTTGTGCTTGTAATTTACTGTGTTTTTTATTCGGTTTTCG
CTATCGAACTGTGAAATGGAAATGGATGGAGAAGAGTTAATGAATGATATGGTCCTTTTGTTCATTCTCA
AATTAATATTATTTGTTTTTTCTCTTATTTGTTGTGTGTTGAATTTGAAATTATAAGAGATATGCAAACA
TTTTGTTTTGAGTAAAAATGTGTCAAATCGTGGCCTCTAATGACCGAAGTTAATATGAGGAGTAAAACAC
TAGATCCCCAAACAAGCTTGAAACTGAAGGCGGGAAACGACAATCTGATCATGAGCGGAGAATTAAGGGA
GTCACGTTATGACCCCCGCCGATGACGCGGGACAAGCCGTTTTACGTTTGGAACTGACAGAACCGCAACG
TTGAAGGAGCCACTCAGCCGCGGGTTTCTGGAGTTTAATGAGCTAAGCACATACGTCAGAAACCATTATT
GCGCGTTCAAAAGTCGCCTAAGGTCACTATCAGCTAGCAAATATTTCTTGTCAAAAATGCTCCACTGACG
TTCCATAAATTCCCCTCGGTATCCAATTAGAGTCTCATATTCACTCTCAATCCAAATAATCTGCACCGGA
TCCGCTAGAGGATCTCGACCTGCAAGATCCCGGGGGGCAATGAGATATGAAAAAGCCTGAACTCACCGCG
ACGTCTGTCGAGAAGTTTCTGATCGAAAAGTTCGACAGCGTCTCCGACCTGATGCAGCTCTCGGAGGGCG
AAGAATCTCGTGCTTTCAGCTTCGATGTAGGAGGGCGTGGATATGTCCTGCGGGTAAATAGCTGCGCCGA
TGGTTTCTACAAAGATCGTTATGTTTATCGGCACTTTGCATCGGCCGCGCTCCCGATTCCGGAAGTGCTT
GACATTGGGGAATTCAGCGAGAGCCTGACCTATTGCATCTCCCGCCGTGCACAGGGTGTCACGTTGCAAG
ACCTGCCTGAAACCGAACTGCCCGCTGTTCTGCAGCCGGTCGCGGAGGCCATGGATGCGATCGCTGCGGC
CGATCTTAGCCAGACGAGCGGGTTCGGCCCATTCGGACCGCAAGGAATCGGTCAATACACTACATGGCGT
GATTTCATATGCGCGATTGCTGATCCCCATGTGTATCACTGGCAAACTGTGATGGACGACACCGTCAGTG
CGTCCGTCGCGCAGGCTCTCGATGAGCTGATGCTTTGGGCCGAGGACTGCCCCGAAGTCCGGCACCTCGT
GCACGCGGATTTCGGCTCCAACAATGTCCTGACGGACAATGGCCGCATAACAGCGGTCATTGACTGGAGC
GAGGCGATGTTCGGGGATTCCCAATACGAGGTCGCCAACATCTTCTTCTGGAGGCCGTGGTTGGCTTGTA
TGGAGCAGCAGACGCGCTACTTCGAGCGGAGGCATCCGGAGCTTGCAGGATCGCCGCGGCTCCGGGCGTA
TATGCTCCGCATTGGTCTTGACCAACTCTATCAGAGCTTGGTTGACGGCAATTTCGATGATGCAGCTTGG
GCGCAGGGTCGATGCGACGCAATCGTCCGATCCGGAGCCGGGACTGTCGGGCGTACACAAATCGCCCGCA
GAAGCGCGGCCGTCTGGACCGATGGCTGTGTAGAAGTACTCGCCGATAGTGGAAACCGACGCCCCAGCAC
TCGTCCGGGATCTTGGAGGTGATGTAACATGATCACAAGCTGATCCCCCGAATTTCCCCGATCGTTCAAA
CATTTGGCAATAAAGTTTCTTAAGATTGAATCCTGTTGCCGGTCTTGCGATGATTATCATATAATTTCTG
TTGAATTACGTTAAGCATGTAATAATTAACATGTAATGCATGACGTTATTTATGAGATGGGTTTTTATGA
TTAGAGTCCCGCAATTATACATTTAATACGCGATAGAAAACAAAATATAGCGCGCAAACTAGGATAAATT
ATCGCGCGCGGTGTCATCTATGTTACTAGATCGGGAATTGATCCCCCCTCGACAGCTTGCATGCCGCTTG
GGCTGCAGGTCGAGGCTAAAAAACTAATCGCATTATCATCCCCTCGACGTACTGTACATATAACCACTGG
TTTTATATACAGCAGTACTGTACATATAACCACTGGTTTTATATACAGCAGTCGACGTACTGTACATATA
ACCACTGGTTTTATATACAGCAGTACTGTACATATAACCACTGGTTTTATATACAGCAGTCGAGGTAAGA
TTAGATATGGATATGTATATGGATATGTATATGGTGGTAATGCCATGTAATATGCTCGACTCTAGGATCT
TCGCAAGACCCTTCCTCTATATAAGGAAGTTCATTTCATTTGGAGAGGACACGCTGAAGCTAGTCGACTC
TAGCCTCGAGGCGCGCCCACAAGTTTGTACAAAAAAGCAGGCTCTATGGATGCATCGTCTTCACCGTCTC
CTTCCGAGGAAAGCTTGAAGCTTGAGCTTGATGATCTTCAGAAACAGCTGAACAAAAAGCTGAGATTCGA
AGCATCCGTTTGTTCTATTCATAATCTTCTCCGTGATCACTACTCTTCTTCCTCTCCTTCTCTCCGCAAA
CAGTTCTATATAGTTGTATCTCGTGTCGCTACGGTTCTTAAGACAAGATATACAGCTACTGGATTTTGGG
TTGCTGGACTGAGTCTTTTCGAAGAGGCTGAGCGACTTGTCTCTGATGCTTCTGAGAAGAAACATTTGAA
ATCTTGCGTTGCTCAAGCTAAGGAGCAGTTAAGCGAAGTAGATAATCAGCCAACAGAGAGCTCACAAGGT
TATCTTTTTGAGGGACATCTTACGGTTGATCGTGAGCCGCCACAGCCTCAGTGGCTAGTACAGCAGAATC
TCATGTCTGCTTTCGCTTCTATCGTTGGTGGTGAATCCTCTAATGGTCCTACTGAAAACACTATTGGGGA
AACTGCTAACTTGATGCAAGAACTTATCAATGGTCTTGACATGATCATTCCAGATATACTAGATGATGGT
GGACCACCAAGAGCTCCACCGGCAAGTAAAGAAGTTGTAGAGAAACTCCCAGTCATTATTTTCACCGAGG
AATTGCTTAAAAAGTTTGGAGCAGAGGCAGAATGTTGCATCTGCAAGGAGAATCTAGTTATTGGCGACAA
GATGCAGGAATTGCCATGCAAGCACACATTTCACCCTCCTTGCCTAAAGCCTTGGCTGGACGAGCATAAC
TCTTGCCCTATATGCCGCCATGAATTACCAACAGACGATCAGAAATACGAAAACTGGAAAGAGAGAGAGA
AAGAGGCCGAAGAAGAGAGGAAGGGCGCAGAGAATGCTGTCCGCGGAGGTGAATATATGTACGTTAACCC
AGCTTTCTTGTACAAAGTGGTTACGTACATGTATCCTTATGATGTTCCAGATTATGCTAGTCTTATGTAC
CCATACGACGTGCCTGACTACGCATCATTGATGTATCCTTATGATGTTCCAGATTATGCTAGTCTTTAAG
GGCCTAGGACGCGTCTTAATTAACTAGTCGATCCAGGCCTCCCAGCTTTCGTCCGTATCATCGGTTTCGA
CAACGTTCGTCAAGTTCAATGCATCAGTTTCATTGCCCACACACCAGAATCCTACTAAGTTTGAGTATTA
TGGCATTGGAAAAGCTGTTTTCTTCTATCATTTGTTCTGCTTGTAATTTACTGTGTTCTTTCAGTTTTTG
TTTTCGGACATCAAAATGCAAATGGATGGATAAGAGTTAATAAATGATATGGTCCTTTTGTTCATTCTCA
AATTATTATTATCTGTTGTTTTTACTTTAATGGGTTGAATTTAAGTAAGAAAGGAACTAACAGTGTGATA
TTAAGGTGCAATGTTAGACATATAAAACAGTCTTTCACCTCTCTTTGGTTATGTCTTGAATTGGTTTGTT
TCTTCACTTATCTGTGTAATCAAGTTTACTATGAGTCTATGATCAAGTAATTATGCAATCAAGTTAAGTA
CAGTATAGGCTTTTTGTGTCGAGGGGGTACCGAGTCGAGGAATTCACTGGCCGTCGTTTTACAACGTCGT
GACTGGGAAAACCCTGGCGTTACCCAACTTAATCGCCTTGCAGCACATCCCCCTTTCGCCAGCTGGCGTA
ATAGCGAAGAGGCCCGCACCGATCGCCCTTCCCAACAGTTGCGCAGCCTGAATGGCGGGTACCGAGCTCG
AATTCAATTCGGCGTTAATTCAGTACATTAAAAACGTCCGCAATGTGTTATTAAGTTGTCTAAGCGTCAA
TTTGTTTACACCACAATATATCCTGCCACCAGCCAGCCAACAGCTCCCCGACCGGCAGCTCGGCACAAAA
TCACCACTCGATACAGGCAGCCCATCAGTCCGGGACGGCGTCAGCGGGAGAGCCGTTGTAAGGCGGCAGA
CTTTGCTCATGTTACCGATGCTATTCGGAAGAACGGCAACTAAGCTGCCGGGTTTGAAACACGGATGATC
TCGCGGAGGGTAGCATGTTGATTGTAACGATGACAGAGCGTTGCTGCCTGTGATCAATTCGGGCACGAAC
CCAGTGGACATAAGCCTGTTCGGTTCGTAAGCTGTAATGCAAGTAGCGTATGCGCTCACGCAACTGGTCC
AGAACCTTGACCGAACGCAGCGGTGGTAACGGCGCAGTGGCGGTTTTCATGGCTTGTTATGACTGTTTTT
TTGGGGTACAGTCTATGCCTCGGGCATCCAAGCAGCAAGCGCGTTACGCCGTGGGTCGATGTTTGATGTT
ATGGAGCAGCAACGATGTTACGCAGCAGGGCAGTCGCCCTAAAACAAAGTTAAACATCATGGGGGAAGCG
GTGATCGCCGAAGTATCGACTCAACTATCAGAGGTAGTTGGCGTCATCGAGCGCCATCTCGAACCGACGT
TGCTGGCCGTACATTTGTACGGCTCCGCAGTGGATGGCGGCCTGAAGCCACACAGTGATATTGATTTGCT
GGTTACGGTGACCGTAAGGCTTGATGAAACAACGCGGCGAGCTTTGATCAACGACCTTTTGGAAACTTCG
GCTTCCCCTGGAGAGAGCGAGATTCTCCGCGCTGTAGAAGTCACCATTGTTGTGCACGACGACATCATTC
CGTGGCGTTATCCAGCTAAGCGCGAACTGCAATTTGGAGAATGGCAGCGCAATGACATTCTTGCAGGTAT
CTTCGAGCCAGCCACGATCGACATTGATCTGGCTATCTTGCTGACAAAAGCAAGAGAACATAGCGTTGCC
TTGGTAGGTCCAGCGGCGGAGGAACTCTTTGATCCGGTTCCTGAACAGGATCTATTTGAGGCGCTAAATG
AAACCTTAACGCTATGGAACTCGCCGCCCGACTGGGCTGGCGATGAGCGAAATGTAGTGCTTACGTTGTC
CCGCATTTGGTACAGCGCAGTAACCGGCAAAATCGCGCCGAAGGATGTCGCTGCCGACTGGGCAATGGAG
CGCCTGCCGGCCCAGTATCAGCCCGTCATACTTGAAGCTAGACAGGCTTATCTTGGACAAGAAGAAGATC
GCTTGGCCTCGCGCGCAGATCAGTTGGAAGAATTTGTCCACTACGTGAAAGGCGAGATCACCAAGGTAGT
CGGCAAATAATGTCTAGCTAGAAATTCGTTCAAGCCGACGCCGCTTCGCGGCGCGGCTTAACTCAAGCGT
TAGATGCACTAAGCACATAATTGCTCACAGCCAAACTATCAGGTCAAGTCTGCTTTTATTATTTTTAAGC
GTGCATAATAAGCCCTACACAAATTGGGAGATATATCATGCATGACCAAAATCCCTTAACGTGAGTTTTC
GTTCCACTGAGCGTCAGACCCCGTAGAAAAGATCAAAGGATCTTCTTGAGATCCTTTTTTTCTGCGCGTA
ATCTGCTGCTTGCAAACAAAAAAACCACCGCTACCAGCGGTGGTTTGTTTGCCGGATCAAGAGCTACCAA
CTCTTTTTCCGAAGGTAACTGGCTTCAGCAGAGCGCAGATACCAAATACTGTCCTTCTAGTGTAGCCGTA
GTTAGGCCACCACTTCAAGAACTCTGTAGCACCGCCTACATACCTCGCTCTGCTAATCCTGTTACCAGTG
GCTGCTGCCAGTGGCGATAAGTCGTGTCTTACCGGGTTGGACTCAAGACGATAGTTACCGGATAAGGCGC
AGCGGTCGGGCTGAACGGGGGGTTCGTGCACACAGCCCAGCTTGGAGCGAACGACCTACACCGAACTGAG
ATACCTACAGCGTGAGCTATGAGAAAGCGCCACGCTTCCCGAAGGGAGAAAGGCGGACAGGTATCCGGTA
AGCGGCAGGGTCGGAACAGGAGAGCGCACGAGGGAGCTTCCAGGGGGAAACGCCTGGTATCTTTATAGTC
CTGTCGGGTTTCGCCACCTCTGACTTGAGCGTCGATTTTTGTGATGCTCGTCAGGGGGGCGGAGCCTATG
GAAAAACGCCAGCAACGCGGCCTTTTTACGGTTCCTGGCCTTTTGCTGGCCTTTTGCTCACATGTTCTTT
CCTGCGTTATCCCCTGATTCTGTGGATAACCGTATTACCGCCTTTGAGTGAGCTGATACCGCTCGCCGCA
GCCGAACGACCGAGCGCAGCGAGTCAGTGAGCGAGGAAGCGGAAGAGCGCCTGATGCGGTATTTTCTCCT
TACGCATCTGTGCGGTATTTCACACCGCATATGGTGCACTCTCAGTACAATCTGCTCTGATGCCGCATAG
TTAAGCCAGTATACACTCCGCTATCGCTACGTGACTGGGTCATGGCTGCGCCCCGACACCCGCCAACACC
CGCTGACGCGCCCTGACGGGCTTGTCTGCTCCCGGCATCCGCTTACAGACAAGCTGTGACCGTCTCCGGG
AGCTGCATGTGTCAGAGGTTTTCACCGTCATCACCGAAACGCGCGAGGCAGGGTGCCTTGATGTGGGCGC
CGGCGGTCGAGTGGCGACGGCGCGGCTTGTCCGCGCCCTGGTAGATTGCCTGGCCGTAGGCCAGCCATTT
TTGAGCGGCCAGCGGCCGCGATAGGCCGACGCGAAGCGGCGGGGCGTAGGGAGCGCAGCGACCGAAGGGT
AGGCGCTTTTTGCAGCTCTTCGGCTGTGCGCTGGCCAGACAGTTATGCACAGGCCAGGCGGGTTTTAAGA
GTTTTAATAAGTTTTAAAGAGTTTTAGGCGGAAAAATCGCCTTTTTTCTCTTTTATATCAGTCACTTACA
TGTGTGACCGGTTCCCAATGTACGGCTTTGGGTTCCCAATGTACGGGTTCCGGTTCCCAATGTACGGCTT
TGGGTTCCCAATGTACGTGCTATCCACAGGAAAGAGACCTTTTCGACCTTTTTCCCCTGCTAGGGCAATT
TGCCCTAGCATCTGCTCCGTACATTAGGAACCGGCGGATGCTTCGCCCTCGATCAGGTTGCGGTAGCGCA
TGACTAGGATCGGGCCAGCCTGCCCCGCCTCCTCCTTCAAATCGTACTCCGGCAGGTCATTTGACCCGAT
CAGCTTGCGCACGGTGAAACAGAACTTCTTGAACTCTCCGGCGCTGCCACTGCGTTCGTAGATCGTCTTG
AACAACCATCTGGCTTCTGCCTTGCCTGCGGCGCGGCGTGCCAGGCGGTAGAGAAAACGGCCGATGCCGG
GATCGATCAAAAAGTAATCGGGGTGAACCGTCAGCACGTCCGGGTTCTTGCCTTCTGTGATCTCGCGGTA
CATCCAATCAGCTAGCTCGATCTCGATGTACTCCGGCCGCCCGGTTTCGCTCTTTACGATCTTGTAGCGG
CTAATCAAGGCTTCACCCTCGGATACCGTCACCAGGCGGCCGTTCTTGGCCTTCTTCGTACGCTGCATGG
CAACGTGCGTGGTGTTTAACCGAATGCAGGTTTCTACCAGGTCGTCTTTCTGCTTTCCGCCATCGGCTCG
CCGGCAGAACTTGAGTACGTCCGCAACGTGTGGACGGAACACGCGGCCGGGCTTGTCTCCCTTCCCTTCC
CGGTATCGGTTCATGGATTCGGTTAGATGGGAAACCGCCATCAGTACCAGGTCGTAATCCCACACACTGG
CCATGCCGGCCGGCCCTGCGGAAACCTCTACGTGCCCGTCTGGAAGCTCGTAGCGGATCACCTCGCCAGC
TCGTCGGTCACGCTTCGACAGACGGAAAACGGCCACGTCCATGATGCTGCGACTATCGCGGGTGCCCACG
TCATAGAGCATCGGAACGAAAAAATCTGGTTGCTCGTCGCCCTTGGGCGGCTTCCTAATCGACGGCGCAC
CGGCTGCCGGCGGTTGCCGGGATTCTTTGCGGATTCGATCAGCGGCCGCTTGCCACGATTCACCGGGGCG
TGCTTCTGCCTCGATGCGTTGCCGCTGGGCGGCCTGCGCGGCCTTCAACTTCTCCACCAGGTCATCACCC
AGCGCCGCGCCGATTTGTACCGGGCCGGATGGTTTGCGACCGCTCACGCCGATTCCTCGGGCTTGGGGGT
TCCAGTGCCATTGCAGGGCCGGCAGACAACCCAGCCGCTTACGCCTGGCCAACCGCCCGTTCCTCCACAC
ATGGGGCATTCCACGGCGTCGGTGCCTGGTTGTTCTTGATTTTCCATGCCGCCTCCTTTAGCCGCTAAAA
TTCATCTACTCATTTATTCATTTGCTCATTTACTCTGGTAGCTGCGCGATGTATTCAGATAGCAGCTCGG
TAATGGTCTTGCCTTGGCGTACCGCGTACATCTTCAGCTTGGTGTGATCCTCCGCCGGCAACTGAAAGTT
GACCCGCTTCATGGCTGGCGTGTCTGCCAGGCTGGCCAACGTTGCAGCCTTGCTGCTGCGTGCGCTCGGA
CGGCCGGCACTTAGCGTGTTTGTGCTTTTGCTCATTTTCTCTTTACCTCATTAACTCAAATGAGTTTTGA
TTTAATTTCAGCGGCCAGCGCCTGGACCTCGCGGGCAGCGTCGCCCTCGGGTTCTGATTCAAGAACGGTT
GTGCCGGCGGCGGCAGTGCCTGGGTAGCTCACGCGCTGCGTGATACGGGACTCAAGAATGGGCAGCTCGT
ACCCGGCCAGCGCCTCGGCAACCTCACCGCCGATGCGCGTGCCTTTGATCGCCCGCGACACGACAAAGGC
CGCTTGTAGCCTTCCATCCGTGACCTCAATGCGCTGCTTAACCAGCTCCACCAGGTCGGCGGTGGCCCAT
ATGTCGTAAGGGCTTGGCTGCACCGGAATCAGCACGAAGTCGGCTGCCTTGATCGCGGACACAGCCAAGT
CCGCCGCCTGGGGCGCTCCGTCGATCACTACGAAGTCGCGCCGGCCGATGGCCTTCACGTCGCGGTCAAT
CGTCGGGCGGTCGATGCCGACAACGGTTAGCGGTTGATCTTCCCGCACGGCCGCCCAATCGCGGGCACTG
CCCTGGGGATCGGAATCGACTAACAGAACATCGGCCCCGGCGAGTTGCAGGGCGCGGGCTAGATGGGTTG
CGATGGTCGTCTTGCCTGACCCGCCTTTCTGGTTAAGTACAGCGATAACCTTCATGCGTTCCCCTTGCGT
ATTTGTTTATTTACTCATCGCATCATATACGCAGCGACCGCATGACGCAAGCTGTTTTACTCAAATACAC
ATCACCTTTTTAGACGGCGGCGCTCGGTTTCTTCAGCGGCCAAGCTGGCCGGCCAGGCCGCCAGCTTGGC
ATCAGACAAACCGGCCAGGATTTCATGCAGCCGCACGGTTGAGACGTGCGCGGGCGGCTCGAACACGTAC
CCGGCCGCGATCATCTCCGCCTCGATCTCTTCGGTAATGAAAAACGGTTCGTCCTGGCCGTCCTGGTGCG
GTTTCATGCTTGTTCCTCTTGGCGTTCATTCTCGGCGGCCGCCAGGGCGTCGGCCTCGGTCAATGCGTCC
TCACGGAAGGCACCGCGCCGCCTGGCCTCGGTGGGCGTCACTTCCTCGCTGCGCTCAAGTGCGCGGTACA
GGGTCGAGCGATGCACGCCAAGCAGTGCAGCCGCCTCTTTCACGGTGCGGCCTTCCTGGTCGATCAGCTC
GCGGGCGTGCGCGATCTGTGCCGGGGTGAGGGTAGGGCGGGGGCCAAACTTCACGCCTCGGGCCTTGGCG
GCCTCGCGCCCGCTCCGGGTGCGGTCGATGATTAGGGAACGCTCGAACTCGGCAATGCCGGCGAACACGG
TCAACACCATGCGGCCGGCCGGCGTGGTGGTGTCGGCCCACGGCTCTGCCAGGCTACGCAGGCCCGCGCC
GGCCTCCTGGATGCGCTCGGCAATGTCCAGTAGGTCGCGGGTGCTGCGGGCCAGGCGGTCTAGCCTGGTC
ACTGTCACAACGTCGCCAGGGCGTAGGTGGTCAAGCATCCTGGCCAGCTCCGGGCGGTCGCGCCTGGTGC
CGGTGATCTTCTCGGAAAACAGCTTGGTGCAGCCGGCCGCGTGCAGTTCGGCCCGTTGGTTGGTCAAGTC
CTGGTCGTCGGTGCTGACGCGGGCATAGCCCAGCAGGCCAGCGGCGGCGCTCTTGTTCATGGCGTAATGT
CTCCGGTTCTAGTCGCAAGTATTCTACTTTATGCGACTAAAACACGCGACAAGAAAACGCCAGGAAAAGG
GCAGGGCGGCAGCCTGTCGCGTAACTTAGGACTTGTGCGACATGTCGTTTTCAGAAGACGGCTGCACTGA
ACGTCAGAAGCCGACTGCACTATAGCAGCGGAGGGGTTGGATCAAAGTACTTTAAAGTACTTTAAAGTAC
TTTAAAGTACTTTGATCCCGAGGGGAACCCTGTGGTTGGCATGCACATACAAATGGACGAACGGATAAAC
CTTTTCACGCCCTTTTAAATATCCGATTATTCTAATAAACGCTCTTTTCTCTTAG
Features (pLannotate 1.2.2; 32 found; start..end, strand, type, name):
      1..25      -  misc_feature   RB T-DNA repeat: right border repeat from nopaline C58 T-DNA
     82..100     -  misc_feature   MCS (fragment): pUC18/19 multiple cloning site
    172..217     +  promoter       35SPPDK promoter (fragment): hybrid promoter consisting of the cauliflower mosaic virus 35S enhancer fused to the maize C4PPDK basal promoter (Yoo et al., 2007)
    216..262     +  promoter       minimal CaMV 35S promoter: minimal 35S promoter from cauliflower mosaic virus
    291..542     +  CDS            LexA BD: DNA-binding domain of E. coli LexA; lexA (truncated); binds the 16-bp palindromic sequence 5'-CTGTATATATATACAG-3'
    558..791     +  CDS            VP16 AD: transcriptional activation domain of herpes simplex virus protein VP16 (Triezenberg et al., 1988; Cousens et al., 1989); UL48
    801..1736    +  CDS            ERT2: mutated ligand-binding domain of the human estrogen receptor (Feil et al., 1997)
   1756..1845    +  CDS            NR3C1 (fragment): GCR_RABIT - Also known as GRL. Experimental evidence at protein level: Swiss-Prot protein existence level 1. Receptor for glucocorticoids (GC). Has a dual mode of action: as a transcription factor that binds to glucocorticoid response elements (GRE), both for nuclear and mitochondrial DNA, and as a modulator of other transcription factors. Affects inflammatory responses, cellular proliferation and differentiation in target tissues. Involved in chromatin remodeling. Plays a role in rapid mRNA degradation by binding to the 5' UTR of target mRNAs and interacting with PNRC2 in a ligand-dependent m
   1875..2171    +  terminator     E9 terminator (fragment): terminator and polyadenylation signal from the pea rbcS-E9 gene
   2332..2515    +  promoter       NOS promoter: nopaline synthase promoter NOS promoter
   2567..3577    +  CDS            HygR: aminoglycoside phosphotransferase from E. coli; aph(4)-Ia; confers resistance to hygromycin
   3630..3882    +  terminator     NOS terminator: nopaline synthase terminator and poly(A) signal
   3933..3961    -  promoter       GAL1 promoter (fragment): S. cerevisiae GAL1; inducible promoter, regulated by Gal4
   4125..4184    -  promoter       GAL10 promoter (fragment): S. cerevisiae GAL10; inducible promoter, regulated by Gal4
   4203..4249    +  promoter       minimal CaMV 35S promoter: minimal 35S promoter from cauliflower mosaic virus
   4289..4313    +  protein_bind   attB1: mutant version of attB; recombination site for the Gateway® BP reaction BP Clonase™
   4316..5245    +  CDS            AIP2: AIP2_ARATH - Experimental evidence at protein level: Swiss-Prot protein existence level 1. E3 ubiquitin-protein ligase that acts as a negative regulator of abscisic acid (ABA) signaling. Mediates ubiquitination and subsequent proteasomal degradation of the transcription factor ABI3. From Arabidopsis thaliana (Mouse-ear cress).
   5247..5271    -  protein_bind   attB2: mutant version of attB; recombination site for the Gateway® BP reaction BP Clonase™
   5435..5515    +  CDS            RBCS.3A (fragment): RBS3_PEA - Experimental evidence at protein level: Swiss-Prot protein existence level 1. RuBisCO catalyzes two reactions: the carboxylation of D- ribulose 1,5-bisphosphate, the primary event in carbon dioxide fixation, as well as the oxidative fragmentation of the pentose substrate. Both reactions occur simultaneously and in competition at the same active site. Although the small subunit is not catalytic it is essential for maximal activity (Probable). Binds to abscisic acid (ABA); only half of the possible binding sites are occupied in the crystal; and there are indications this is a low affi
   5922..6077    +  CDS            lacZα (fragment): LacZα fragment of β-galactosidase; lacZ fragment
   6076..6095    -  misc_feature   MCS (fragment): pUC18/19 multiple cloning site
   6164..6188    -  misc_feature   LB T-DNA repeat: left border repeat from nopaline C58 T-DNA
   6447..6470    +  promoter       Pc promoter (fragment): intI1 (promoter lies within the coding sequence); class 1 integron promoter
   6646..6702    +  CDS            GmR (fragment): gentamycin acetyltransferase; aacC1; confers resistance to gentamycin
   6713..7500    +  CDS            SmR (fragment): aminoglycoside adenylyltransferase (Murphy, 1985); aadA; confers resistance to spectinomycin and streptomycin
   7746..8334    +  rep_origin     ori: high-copy-number ColE1/pMB1/pBR322/pUC origin of replication
   8520..8660    -  misc_feature   bom: basis of mobility region from pBR322
   8762..8801    -  CDS            rop (fragment): Rop protein, which maintains plasmids at low copy number; rop
   9004..9198    -  rep_origin     pVS1 oriV: origin of replication for the Pseudomonas plasmid pVS1 (Heeb et al., 2000)
   9264..10337   -  CDS            pVS1 RepA: replication protein from the Pseudomonas plasmid pVS1 (Heeb et al., 2000)
  10766..11395   -  CDS            pVS1 StaA: stability protein from the Pseudomonas plasmid pVS1 (Heeb et al., 2000)
  11955..12356   -  CDS            Y4CG_SINFN (fragment): Protein inferred from homology: Swiss-Prot protein existence level 3. From Sinorhizobium fredii (strain NBRC 101917 / NGR234).
