[The description below was written by a language model from this plasmid's Addgene catalogue record and pLannotate feature annotations shown in this document.]
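Description:
pER8 cHA-AIP2 is a plant binary expression vector for estradiol-inducible expression of the Arabidopsis thaliana RING-type E3 ubiquitin ligase AIP2 (AT5G20910), built on a Gateway-adapted pER8 backbone that adds a C-terminal HA tag. The 12.7 kb plasmid carries nopaline-type right and left T-DNA borders for Agrobacterium-mediated transfer. Outside the T-DNA, a ColE1/pBR322-type origin with a bom site supports replication in E. coli, the pVS1 oriV with RepA and StaA supports replication and stable maintenance in Agrobacterium, and an aadA gene provides spectinomycin selection. The record lists it as low copy, and the depositor notes use in an Agrobacterium GV3101 (pMP90) strain.

Within the T-DNA there are three units. The first encodes a chimeric XVE-type transactivator made of the LexA DNA-binding domain, the VP16 activation domain and an estrogen receptor ligand-binding region, ending in the pea rbcS-E9 terminator. Its upstream promoter is only partly annotated and is not named in the record. The second is a NOS promoter–hygromycin phosphotransferase–NOS terminator cassette for selecting transformed plants. The third is the responder: the catalogue lists a LexA promoter, which corresponds to operator sequences placed ahead of the annotated minimal CaMV 35S promoter. This drives the AIP2 coding sequence, flanked by attB1 and attB2 sites left by Gateway recombination and followed by sequence from pea rbcS-3A. The HA tag itself is not annotated in the feature table. Estrogen activates the transactivator, which binds the LexA sites and switches on AIP2-HA.

AIP2 is annotated as a negative regulator of abscisic acid signalling that targets ABI3 for proteasomal degradation. The construct belongs to a collection used for functional screening of RING E3 ligases in Arabidopsis, allowing conditional overexpression and HA-based detection of the protein.
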