Addgene plasmid #118687: pER8 cHA-AIP2
Depositing lab: Kristiina Himanen. Publication: Genomic and Phenomic Screens for Flower Related RING Type Ubiquitin E3 Ligases in Arabidopsis. Pavicic M, Mouhu K, Wang F, Bilicka M, Chovancek E, Himanen K. Front Plant Sci. 2017 Mar 28;8:416. doi: 10.3389/fpls.2017.00416. eCollection 2017. PubMed 28400782.
Backbone
  Vector backbone: pER8 cHA
  Vector type: Plant Expression
  Selectable markers: Hygromycin
Growth in bacteria
  Bacterial resistance: Spectinomycin, 50 μg/mL
  Growth temperature: 37°C
  Growth strain: DH5alpha
  Copy number: Low Copy
Gene/Insert
  Gene/Insert name: AIP2
  Species: A. thaliana (mustard weed)
  Insert size (bp): 933
  Entrez Gene: AT5G20910 (a.k.a. F22D1.80, F22D1_80)
  Promoter: LexA
  Tag / fusion protein: HA (C terminal on insert)
  Cloning method: Gateway Cloning
Terms and licenses: Academic/Nonprofit Terms; Industry Terms: Not Available to Industry
Depositor comments: 28 C in GV3101 (pMP90) strain Our work is based on genomic approaches in Arabidopsis thaliana and groups of genes are presented in all of the following publications: Pavicic Mirko (2019). Multifaceted roles of RING-type ubiquitin E3 ligases: reverse phenomic approaches. http://urn.fi/URN:ISBN:978-951-51-5483-5 Pavicic M., Mouhu K., Wang F., Bilicka M., Chovancek E., & Himanen K. (2017). Genomic and phenomic screens for flower related RING type ubiquitin E3 ligases in Arabidopsis. Frontiers in Plant Science. doi.org/10.3389/fpls.2017.00416 Pavicic M., Wang F., Mouhu K., Himanen K. (2019). High throughput in vitro seed germination screen identified new ABA responsive RING-type ubiquitin E3 ligases in Arabidopsis thaliana. Plant Cell Tissue and Organ Culture. https://link.springer.com/article/10.1007/s11240-019-01700-9
How to cite: pER8 cHA-AIP2 was a gift from Kristiina Himanen (Addgene plasmid # 118687 ; http://n2t.net/addgene:118687 ; RRID:Addgene_118687)
